>Addgene plasmid #207909 | pCS017 | addgene full sequence | sequence record 413926 | Addgene NGS Result
GACGAAAGGGCCTCGTGATACGCCTATTTTTATAGGTTAATGTCATGATAATAATGGTTTCTTAGACGTC
AGGTGGCACTTTTCGGGGAAATGTGCGCGGAACCCCTATTTGTTTATTTTTCTAAATACATTCAAATATG
TATCCGCTCATGAGACAATAACCCTGATAAATGCTTCAATAATATTGAAAAAGGAAGAGTATGAGTATTC
AACATTTCCGTGTCGCCCTTATTCCCTTTTTTGCGGCATTTTGCCTTCCTGTTTTTGCTCACCCAGAAAC
GCTGGTGAAAGTAAAAGATGCTGAAGATCAGTTGGGTGCACGAGTGGGTTACATCGAACTGGATCTCAAC
AGCGGTAAGATCCTTGAGAGTTTTCGCCCCGAAGAACGTTTTCCAATGATGAGCACTTTTAAAGTTCTGC
TATGTGGCGCGGTATTATCCCGTATTGACGCCGGGCAAGAGCAACTCGGTCGCCGCATACACTATTCTCA
GAATGACTTGGTTGAGTACTCACCAGTCACAGAAAAGCATCTTACGGATGGCATGACAGTAAGAGAATTA
TGCAGTGCTGCCATAACCATGAGTGATAACACTGCGGCCAACTTACTTCTGACAACGATCGGAGGACCGA
AGGAGCTAACCGCTTTTTTGCACAACATGGGGGATCATGTAACTCGCCTTGATCGTTGGGAACCGGAGCT
GAATGAAGCCATACCAAACGACGAGCGTGACACCACGATGCCTGTAGCAATGGCAACAACGTTGCGCAAA
CTATTAACTGGCGAACTACTTACTCTAGCTTCCCGGCAACAATTAATAGACTGGATGGAGGCGGATAAAG
TTGCAGGACCACTTCTGCGCTCGGCCCTTCCGGCTGGCTGGTTTATTGCTGATAAATCTGGAGCCGGTGA
GCGTGGCTCTCGAGGTATCATTGCAGCACTGGGGCCAGATGGTAAGCCCTCCCGTATCGTAGTTATCTAC
ACGACGGGGAGTCAGGCAACTATGGATGAACGAAATAGACAGATCGCTGAGATAGGTGCCTCACTGATTA
AGCATTGGTAACTGTCAGACCAAGTTTACTCATATATACTTTAGATTGATTTAAAACTTCATTTTTAATT
TAAAAGGATCTAGGTGAAGATCCTTTTTGATAATCTCATGACCAAAATCCCTTAACGTGAGTTTTCGTTC
CACTGAGCGTCAGACCCCGTAGAAAAGATCAAAGGATCTTCTTGAGATCCTTTTTTTCTGCGCGTAATCT
GCTGCTTGCAAACAAAAAAACCACCGCTACCAGCGGTGGTTTGTTTGCCGGATCAAGAGCTACCAACTCT
TTTTCCGAAGGTAACTGGCTTCAGCAGAGCGCAGATACCAAATACTGTTCTTCTAGTGTAGCCGTAGTTA
GGCCACCACTTCAAGAACTCTGTAGCACCGCCTACATACCTCGCTCTGCTAATCCTGTTACCAGTGGCTG
CTGCCAGTGGCGATAAGTCGTGTCTTACCGGGTTGGACTCAAGACGATAGTTACCGGATAAGGCGCAGCG
GTCGGGCTGAACGGGGGGTTCGTGCACACAGCCCAGCTTGGAGCGAACGACCTACACCGAACTGAGATAC
CTACAGCGTGAGCTATGAGAAAGCGCCACGCTTCCCGAAGGGAGAAAGGCGGACAGGTATCCGGTAAGCG
GCAGGGTCGGAACAGGAGAGCGCACGAGGGAGCTTCCAGGGGGAAACGCCTGGTATCTTTATAGTCCTGT
CGGGTTTCGCCACCTCTGACTTGAGCGTCGATTTTTGTGATGCTCGTCAGGGGGGCGGAGCCTATGGAAA
AACGCCAGCAACGCGGCCTTTTTACGGTTCCTGGCCTTTTGCTGGCCTTTTGCTCACATGTTCTTTCCTG
CGTTATCCCCTGATTCTGTGGATAACCGTATTACCGCCTTTGAGTGAGCTGATACCGCTCGCCGCAGCCG
AACGACCGAGCGCAGCGAGTCAGTGAGCGAGGAAGCGGAAGAGCGCCCAATACGCAAACCGCCTCTCCCC
GCGCGTTGGCCGATTCATTAATGCAGCTGGCACGACAGGTTTCCCGACTGGAAAGCGGGCAGTGAGCGCA
ACGCAATTAATGTGAGTTAGCTCACTCATTAGGCACCCCAGGCTTTACACTTTATGCTTCCGGCTCGTAT
GTTGTGTGGAATTGTGAGCGGATAACAATTTCACACGAGCTATTTAGGTGACACTATAGAAGTGAAGCTT
GGTCTCAGGCTCTCTTTTTTTCTTCTTCTTCGTTCATACAGTTTTTTTTTGTTTATCAGCTTACATTTTC
TTGAACCGTAGCTTTCGTTTTCTTCTTTTTAACTTTCCATTCGGAGTTTTTGTATCTTGTTTCATAGTTT
GTCCCAGGATTAGAATGATTAGGCATCGAACCTTCAAGAATTTGATTGAATAAAACATCTTCATTCTTAA
GATATGAAGATAATCTTCAAAAGGCCCCTGGGAATCTGAAAGAAGAGAAGCAGGCCCATTTATATGGGAA
AGAACAATAGTATTTCTTATATAGGCCCATTTAAGTTGAAAACAATCTTCAAAAGTCCCACATCGCTTAG
ATAAGAAAACGAAGCTGAGTTTATATACAGCTAGAGTCGAAGTAGTGATTGGGATGCAGGTGGACACCTG
CAGCTGTTTTAGAGCTAGAAATAGCAAGTTAAAATAAGGCTAGTCCGTTATCAACTTGAAAAAGTGGCAC
CGAGTCGGTGCTTTTTTTGCAAAATTTTCCAGATCGATTTCTTCTTCCTCTGTTCTTCGGCGTTCAATTT
CTGGGGTTTTCTCTTCGTTTTCTGTAACTGAAACCTAAAATTTGACCTAAAAAAAATCTCAAATAATATG
ATTCAGTGGTTTTGTACTTTTCAGTTAGTTGAGTTTTGCAGTTCCGATGAGATAAACCAATAAGCCTGAG
ACCGAATTCTCGCCCTATAGTGAGTCGTATTACCTGGCCGTCGTTTTACAACGTCGTGACTGGGAAAACC
CTGGCGTTACCCAACTTAATCGCCTTGCAGCACATCCCCCTTTCGCCAGCTGGCGTAATAGCGAAGAGGC
CCGCACCGATCGCCCTTCCCAACAGTTGCGCAGCCTGAATGGCGAATGGCGCCTGATGCGGTATTTTCTC
CTTACGCATCTGTGCGGTATTTCACACCGCATATGGTGCACTCTCAGTACAATCTGCTCTGATGCCGCAT
AGTTAAGCCAGCCCCGACACCCGCCAACACCCGCTGACGCGCCCTGACGGGCTTGTCTGCTCCCGGCATC
CGCTTACAGACAAGCTGTGACCGTCTCCGGGAGCTGCATGTGTCAGAGGTTTTCACCGTCATCACCGAAA
CGCGCGA
Features (pLannotate 1.2.2; 14 found; start..end, strand, type, name):
     96..200     +  promoter       AmpR promoter: bla
    201..1061    +  CDS            AmpR: β-lactamase; bla; confers resistance to ampicillin, carbenicillin, and related antibiotics
   1232..1820    +  rep_origin     ori: high-copy-number ColE1/pMB1/pBR322/pUC origin of replication
   2003..2095    +  CDS            lacI (fragment): lac repressor; lacI; The lac repressor binds to the lac operator to inhibit transcription in E. coli. This inhibition can be relieved by adding lactose or isopropyl-β-D-thiogalactopyranoside (IPTG).
   2108..2129    +  protein_bind   CAP binding site: CAP binding activates transcription in the presence of cAMP. E. coli catabolite activator protein
   2144..2174    +  promoter       lac promoter: promoter for the E. coli lac operon
   2182..2198    +  protein_bind   lac operator: The lac repressor binds to the lac operator to inhibit transcription in E. coli. This inhibition can be relieved by adding lactose or isopropyl-β-D-thiogalactopyranoside (IPTG). lac repressor encoded by lacI
   2212..2230    +  promoter       SP6 promoter: promoter for bacteriophage SP6 RNA polymerase
   2569..2585    +  promoter       AtU6 promoter (fragment): consensus promoter from the three Arabidopsis U6 snRNA genes (Waibel and Filipowicz, 1990; Nekrasov et al., 2013)
   2666..2741    +  misc_RNA       gRNA scaffold: guide RNA scaffold for the Streptococcus pyogenes CRISPR/Cas9 system
   2954..2972    -  promoter       T7 promoter: promoter for bacteriophage T7 RNA polymerase
   2974..3126    +  CDS            lacZα (fragment): LacZα fragment of β-galactosidase; lacZ fragment
   3132..3231    -  misc_feature   bom (fragment): basis of mobility region from pBR322
   3333..1       -  CDS            rop (fragment) (across the origin): Rop protein, which maintains plasmids at low copy number; rop
