[The description below was written by a language model from this plasmid's Addgene catalogue record and pLannotate feature annotations shown in this document.]
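Description:
pCS017 is a small (about 3.4 kb) pUC19-based entry plasmid from the GreenGate 2.0 modular cloning toolkit for plants, catalogued as a CRISPR vector. It serves as a Level 0 module for a guide RNA expression unit occupying the C1 position of the assembly scheme, which is defined by the 5′ GGCT and 3′ AGCC overhangs that direct its ordered ligation next to neighbouring modules in Golden Gate-type assemblies. The plasmid is maintained in E. coli at high copy through the ColE1/pUC origin and is selected with ampicillin via the bla β-lactamase gene and its own promoter.

The insert, named pU6-AarI-scaffold-term and attributed to Arabidopsis thaliana, is a complete but "empty" guide RNA transcription unit. It consists of an Arabidopsis U6 snRNA promoter (only a short consensus fragment is picked up by the annotation), which recruits RNA polymerase III for small RNA transcription. This is followed by an AarI cloning site, the Streptococcus pyogenes Cas9 guide RNA scaffold and a terminator. AarI is a type IIS enzyme, so the site presumably allows a user-chosen protospacer to be inserted directly upstream of the scaffold, although the record does not detail the procedure. The AarI site and the terminator are named in the insert but are not individually annotated in the feature table.

The cassette is flanked by SP6 and T7 promoters and by remnants of the lac region (CAP site, lac promoter and operator, lacZα and lacI fragments). Short bom and rop fragments are also detected. These appear to be backbone leftovers rather than functional parts of the payload. The plasmid carries no Cas9 gene, which must be supplied by other modules in the final plant construct.
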