Addgene plasmid #207909: pCS017
Purpose: Level 0 for gRNA in C1 module (5' GGCT-3' AGCC)
Depositing lab: Alexis Maizel. Depositing organization: Universitaet Heidelberg. Publication: GreenGate 2.0: Backwards compatible addons for assembly of complex transcriptional units and their stacking with GreenGate. Piepers M, Erbstein K, Reyes-Hernandez J, Song C, Tessi T, Petrasiunaite V, Faerber N, Distel K, Maizel A. PLoS One. 2023 Sep 8;18(9):e0290097. doi: 10.1371/journal.pone.0290097. eCollection 2023. PubMed 37682951.
Backbone
  Vector backbone: pUC19
  Vector type: CRISPR
Growth in bacteria
  Bacterial resistance: Ampicillin, 100 μg/mL
  Growth temperature: 37°C
  Growth strain: DH5alpha
  Copy number: High Copy
Gene/Insert
  Gene/Insert name: pU6-AarI-scaffold-term
  Species: A. thaliana (mustard weed)
  Cloning method: Restriction Enzyme; 5′ cloning site Unknown (unknown if destroyed)
Terms and licenses: Academic/Nonprofit Terms; Industry Terms: Not Available to Industry
How to cite: pCS017 was a gift from Alexis Maizel (Addgene plasmid # 207909 ; http://n2t.net/addgene:207909 ; RRID:Addgene_207909)
